>Addgene plasmid #67637 | AAV-CMV-Flag-PGC1a-6His | depositor full sequence | sequence record 118615 | AAV-CMV-Flag-PGC1a-6His sequence 8617 bps
CAGCAGCTGCGCGCTCGCTCGCTCACTGAGGCCGCCCGGGCAAAGCCCGGGCGTCGGGCGACCTTTGGTC
GCCCGGCCTCAGTGAGCGAGCGAGCGCGCAGAGAGGGAGTGGCCAACTCCATCACTAGGGGTTCCTTGTA
GTTAATGATTAACCCGCCATGCTACTTATCTACGTAGCCATGCTCTAGCGGCCTCGGCCTCTGCATAAAT
AAAAAAAATTAGTCAGCCATGAGCTTGGCCCATTGCATACGTTGTATCCATATCATAATATGTACATTTA
TATTGGCTCATGTCCAACATTACCGCCATGTTGACATTGATTATTGACTAGTTATTAATAGTAATCAATT
ACGGGGTCATTAGTTCATAGCCCATATATGGAGTTCCGCGTTACATAACTTACGGTAAATGGCCCGCCTG
GCTGACCGCCCAACGACCCCCGCCCATTGACGTCAATAATGACGTATGTTCCCATAGTAACGCCAATAGG
GACTTTCCATTGACGTCAATGGGTGGAGTATTTACGGTAAACTGCCCACTTGGCAGTACATCAAGTGTAT
CATATGCCAAGTACGCCCCCTATTGACGTCAATGACGGTAAATGGCCCGCCTGGCATTATGCCCAGTACA
TGACCTTATGGGACTTTCCTACTTGGCAGTACATCTACGTATTAGTCATCGCTATTACCATGGTGATGCG
GTTTTGGCAGTACATCAATGGGCGTGGATAGCGGTTTGACTCACGGGGATTTCCAAGTCTCCACCCCATT
GACGTCAATGGGAGTTTGTTTTGGCACCAAAATCAACGGGACTTTCCAAAATGTCGTAACAACTCCGCCC
CATTGACGCAAATGGGCGGTAGGCGTGTACGGTGGGAGGTCTATATAAGCAGAGCTCGTTTAGTGAACCG
TCAGATCGCCTGGAGACGCCATCCACGCTGTTTTGACCTCCATAGAAGACACCGGGACCGATCCAGCCTC
CCCTCGAAGCTGATCCTGAGAACTTCAGGGTGAGTCTATGGGACCCTTGATGTTTTCTTTCCCCTTCTTT
TCTATGGTTAAGTTCATGTCATAGGAAGGGGAGAAGTAACAGGGTACACATATTGACCAAATCAGGGTAA
TTTTGCATTTGTAATTTTAAAAAATGCTTTCTTCTTTTAATATACTTTTTTGTTTATCTTATTTCTAATA
CTTTCCCTAATCTCTTTCTTTCAGGGCAATAATGATACAATGTATCATGCCTCTTTGCACCATTCTAAAG
AATAACAGTGATAATTTCTGGGTTAAGGCAATAGCAATATTTCTGCATATAAATATTTCTGCATATAAAT
TGTAACTGATGTAAGAGGTTTCATATTGCTAATAGCAGCTACAATCCAGCTACCATTCTGCTTTTATTTT
ATGGTTGGGATAAGGCTGGATTATTCTGAGTCCAAGCTAGGCCCTTTTGCTAATCATGTTCATACCTCTT
ATCTTCCTCCCACAGCTCCTGGGCAACGTGCTGGTCTGTGTGCTGGCCCATCACTTTGGCAAAGAATTCC
GCGGGCCCGGGATCCACCATGGACTACAAAGACGATGACGACAAGGCGGCCGCGATGGCTTGGGACATGT
GCAGCCAAGACTCTGTATGGAGTGACATAGAGTGTGCTGCTCTGGTTGGTGAGGACCAGCCTCTTTGCCC
AGATCTTCCTGAACTTGACCTTTCTGAACTTGATGTGAATGACTTGGATACAGACAGCTTTCTGGGTGGA
TTGAAGTGGTGTAGCGACCAATCGGAAATCATATCCAACCAGTACAACAATGAGCCTGCGAACATATTTG
AGAAGATAGATGAAGAGAATGAGGCAAACTTGCTAGCGGTCCTCACAGAGACACTGGACAGTCTCCCCGT
GGATGAAGACGGATTGCCCTCATTTGATGCACTGACAGATGGAGCCGTGACCACTGACAACGAGGCCAGT
CCTTCCTCCATGCCTGACGGCACCCCTCCCCCTCAGGAGGCAGAAGAGCCGTCTCTACTTAAGAAGCTCT
TACTGGCACCAGCCAACACTCAGCTCAGCTACAATGAATGCAGCGGTCTTAGCACTCAGAACCATGCAGC
AAACCACACCCACAGGATCAGAACAAACCCTGCCATTGTTAAGACCGAGAATTCATGGAGCAATAAAGCG
AAGAGCATTTGTCAACAGCAAAAGCCACAAAGACGTCCCTGCTCAGAGCTTCTCAAGTATCTGACCACAA
ACGATGACCCTCCTCACACCAAACCCACAGAAAACAGGAACAGCAGCAGAGACAAATGTGCTTCCAAAAA
GAAGTCCCATACACAACCGCAGTCGCAACATGCTCAAGCCAAACCAACAACTTTATCTCTTCCTCTGACC
CCAGAGTCACCAAATGACCCCAAGGGTTCCCCATTTGAAAACAAGACTATTGAGCGAACCTTAAGTGTGG
AACTCTCTGGAACTGCAGGCCTAACTCCTCCCACAACTCCTCCTCATAAAGCCAACCAAGATAACCCTTT
CAAGGCTTCGCCAAAGCTGAAGCCCTCTTGCAAGACCGTGGTGCCACCGCCAACCAAGAGGGCCCGGTAC
AGTGAGTGTTCTGGTACCAAAGGCAGCCACTCCACCAAGAAAGGGCCCGAGCAATCTGAGTTGTACGCAC
AACTCAGCAAGTCCTCAGGGCTCAGCCGAGGACACGAGGAAAGGAAGACTAAACGGCCCAGTCTCCGGCT
GTTTGGTGACCATGACTACTGTCAGTCACTCAATTCCAAAACGGATATACTCATTAACATATCACAGGAG
CTCCAAGACTCTAGACAACTAGACTTCAAAGATGCCTCCTGTGACTGGCAGGGGCACATCTGTTCTTCCA
CAGATTCAGGCCAGTGCTACCTGAGAGAGACTTTGGAGGCCAGCAAGCAGGTCTCTCCTTGCAGCACCAG
AAAACAGCTCCAAGACCAGGAAATCCGAGCGGAGCTGAACAAGCACTTCGGTCATCCCTGTCAAGCTGTG
TTTGACGACAAATCAGACAAGACCAGTGAACTAAGGGATGGCGACTTCAGTAATGAACAATTCTCCAAAC
TACCTGTGTTTATAAATTCAGGACTAGCCATGGATGGCCTATTTGATGACAGTGAAGATGAAAGTGATAA
ACTGAGCTACCCTTGGGATGGCACGCAGCCCTATTCATTGTTCGATGTGTCGCCTTCTTGCTCTTCCTTT
AACTCTCCGTGTCGAGACTCAGTGTCACCACCGAAATCCTTATTTTCTCAAAGACCCCAAAGGATGCGCT
CTCGTTCAAGATCCTTTTCTCGACACAGGTCGTGTTCCCGATCACCATATTCCAGGTCAAGATCAAGGTC
CCCAGGCAGTAGATCCTCTTCAAGATCCTGTTACTACTATGAATCAAGCCACTACAGACACCGCACACAC
CGCAATTCTCCCTTGTATGTGAGATCACGTTCAAGGTCACCCTACAGCCGTAGGCCCAGGTACGACAGCT
ATGAAGCCTATGAGCACGAAAGGCTCAAGAGGGATGAATACCGCAAAGAGCACGAGAAGCGGGAGTCTGA
AAGGGCCAAACAGAGAGAGAGGCAGAAGCAGAAAGCAATTGAAGAGCGCCGTGTGATTTACGTTGGTAAA
ATCAGACCTGACACAACGCGGACAGAATTGAGAGACCGCTTTGAAGTTTTTGGTGAAATTGAGGAATGCA
CCGTAAATCTGCGGGATGATGGAGACAGCTATGGTTTCATCACCTACCGTTACACCTGTGACGCTTTCGC
TGCTCTTGAGAATGGATATACTTTACGCAGGTCGAACGAAACTGACTTCGAGCTGTACTTTTGTGGACGG
AAGCAATTTTTCAAGTCTAACTATGCAGACCTAGATACCAACTCAGACGATTTTGACCCTGCTTCCACCA
AGAGCAAGTATGACTCTCTGGATTTTGATAGTTTACTGAAGGAAGCTCAGAGAAGCTTGCGCAGGCATCA
TCATCATCATCATTAACTCGAGGGCCCAGATCTAATTCACCCCACCAGTGCAGGCTGCCTATCAGAAAGT
GGTGGCTGGTGTGGCTAATGCCCTGGCCCACAAGTATCACTAAGCTCGCTTTCTTGCTGTCCAATTTCTA
TTAAAGGTTCCTTTGTTCCCTAAGTCCAACTACTAAACTGGGGGATATTATGAAGGGCCTTGAGCATCTG
GATTCTGCCTAATAAAAAACATTTATTTTCATTGCAATGATGTATTTAAATTATTTCTGAATATTTTACT
AAAAAGGGAATGTGGGAGGTCAGTGCATTTAAAACATAAAGAAATGAAGAGCTAGTTCAAACCTTGGGAA
AATACACTATATCTTAAACTCCATGAAAGAAGGTGAGGCTGCAAACAGCTAATGCACATTGGCAACAGCC
CCTGATGCCTATGCCTTATTCATCCCTCAGAAAAGGATTCAAGTAGAGGCTTGATTTGGAGGTTAAAGTT
TTGCTATGCTGTATTTTACATTACTTATTGTTTTAGCTGTCCTCATGAATGTCTTTTCACTACCCATTTG
CTTATCCTGCATCTCTCAGCCTTGACTCCACTCAGTTCTCTTGCTTAGAGATACCACCTTTCCCCTGAAG
TGTTCCTTCCATGTTTTACGGCGAGATGGTTTCTCCTCGCCTGGCCACTCAGCCTTAGTTGTCTCTGTTG
TCTTATAGAGGTCTACTTGAAGAAGGAAAAACAGGGGGCATGGTTTGACTGTCCTGTGAGCCCTTCTTCC
CTGCCTCCCCCACTCACAGTGACCCGGAATCCCTCGACATCTAGAGCATGGCTACGTAGATAAGTAGCAT
GGCGGGTTAATCATTAACTACAAGGAACCCCTAGTGATGGAGTTGGCCACTCCCTCTCTGCGCGCTCGCT
CGCTCACTGAGGCCGGGCGACCAAAGGTCGCCCGACGCCCGGGCTTTGCCCGGGCGGCCTCAGTGAGCGA
GCGAGCGCGCCAGCTGGCGTAATAGCGAAGAGGCCCGCACCGATCGCCCTTCCCAACAGTTGCGCAGCCT
GAATGGCGAATGGAATTCCAGACGATTGAGCGTCAAAATGTAGGTATTTCCATGAGCGTTTTTCCT
[38 nt withheld, positions 5107-5144]
C
[378 nt withheld, positions 5146-5523]
C
[91 nt withheld, positions 5525-5615]
A
[49 nt withheld, positions 5617-5665]
CCTTTGACGTTGGAGTCCACGTTCTTT
[37 nt withheld, positions 5693-5729]
ACCCTATCTCGGTCTATTCTTTTGATTTATAAGGGATTTTGCCGATTTCGGCCTATTGGTTAAAAAATGA
GCTGATTTAACAAAAATTTAACGCGAATTTTAACAAAAT
[37 nt withheld, positions 5839-5875]
T
[100 nt withheld, positions 5877-5976]
CTCAGGCAATGACCTGATAGCCTTTGTAG
[69 nt withheld, positions 6006-6074]
T
[44 nt withheld, positions 6076-6119]
ACCTACACATTACTCA
[44 nt withheld, positions 6136-6179]
TTGCGTTGAAATAAAGGCTTCTCCC
[83 nt withheld, positions 6205-6287]
TTCTTTGCCTTGCCTGTATGATTTATTGGATGTTGGAATTCCTGATGCGGTATTTTCTCCTTACGCATCT
GTGCGGTATTTCACACCGCATATGGTGCACTCTCAGTACAATCTGCTCTGATGCCGCATAGTTAAGCCAG
CCCCGACACCCGCCAACACCCGCTGACGCGCCCTGACGGGCTTGTCTGCTCCCGGCATCCGCTTACAGAC
AAGCTGTGACCGTCTCCGGGAGCTGCATGTGTCAGAGGTTTTCACCGTCATCACCGAAACGCGCGAGACG
AAAGGGCCTCGTGATACGCCTATTTTTATAGGTTAATGTCATGATAATAATGGTTTCTTAGACGTCAGGT
GGCACTTTTCGGGGAAATGTGCGCGGAACCCCTATTTGTTTATTTTTCTAAATACATTCAAATATGTATC
CGCTCATGAGACAATAACCCTGATAAATGCTTCAATAATATTGAAAAAGGAAGAGTATGAGTATTCAACA
TTTCCGTGTCGCCCTTATTCCCTTTTTTGCGGCATTTTGCCTTCCTGTTTTTGCTCACCCAGAAACGCTG
GTGAAAGTAAAAGATGCTGAAGATCAGTTGGGTGCACGAGTGGGTTACATCGAACTGGATCTCAACAGCG
GTAAGATCCTTGAGAGTTTTCGCCCCGAAGAACGTTTTCCAATGATGAGCACTTTTAAAGTTCTGCTATG
TGGCGCGGTATTATCCCGTATTGACGCCGGGCAAGAGCAACTCGGTCGCCGCATACACTATTCTCAGAAT
GACTTGGTTGAGTACTCACCAGTCACAGAAAAGCATCTTACGGATGGCATGACAGTAAGAGAATTATGCA
GTGCTGCCATAACCATGAGTGATAACACTGCGGCCAACTTACTTCTGACAACGATCGGAGGACCGAAGGA
GCTAACCGCTTTTTTGCACAACATGGGGGATCATGTAACTCGCCTTGATCGTTGGGAACCGGAGCTGAAT
GAAGCCATACCAAACGACGAGCGTGACACCACGATGCCTGTAGCAATGGCAACAACGTTGCGCAAACTAT
TAACTGGCGAACTACTTACTCTAGCTTCCCGGCAACAATTAATAGACTGGATGGAGGCGGATAAAGTTGC
AGGACCACTTCTGCGCTCGGCCCTTCCGGCTGGCTGGTTTATTGCTGATAAATCTGGAGCCGGTGAGCGT
GGGTCTCGCGGTATCATTGCAGCACTGGGGCCAGATGGTAAGCCCTCCCGTATCGTAGTTATCTACACGA
CGGGGAGTCAGGCAACTATGGATGAACGAAATAGACAGATCGCTGAGATAGGTGCCTCACTGATTAAGCA
TTGGTAACTGTCAGACCAAGTTTACTCATATATACTTTAGATTGATTTAAAACTTCATTTTTAATTTAAA
AGGATCTAGGTGAAGATCCTTTTTGATAATCTCATGACCAAAATCCCTTAACGTGAGTTTTCGTTCCACT
GAGCGTCAGACCCCGTAGAAAAGATCAAAGGATCTTCTTGAGATCCTTTTTTTCTGCGCGTAATCTGCTG
CTTGCAAACAAAAAAACCACCGCTACCAGCGGTGGTTTGTTTGCCGGATCAAGAGCTACCAACTCTTTTT
CCGAAGGTAACTGGCTTCAGCAGAGCGCAGATACCAAATACTGTCCTTCTAGTGTAGCCGTAGTTAGGCC
ACCACTTCAAGAACTCTGTAGCACCGCCTACATACCTCGCTCTGCTAATCCTGTTACCAGTGGCTGCTGC
CAGTGGCGATAAGTCGTGTCTTACCGGGTTGGACTCAAGACGATAGTTACCGGATAAGGCGCAGCGGTCG
GGCTGAACGGGGGGTTCGTGCACACAGCCCAGCTTGGAGCGAACGACCTACACCGAACTGAGATACCTAC
AGCGTGAGCTATGAGAAAGCGCCACGCTTCCCGAAGGGAGAAAGGCGGACAGGTATCCGGTAAGCGGCAG
GGTCGGAACAGGAGAGCGCACGAGGGAGCTTCCAGGGGGAAACGCCTGGTATCTTTATAGTCCTGTCGGG
TTTCGCCACCTCTGACTTGAGCGTCGATTTTTGTGATGCTCGTCAGGGGGGCGGAGCCTATGGAAAAACG
CCAGCAACGCGGCCTTTTTACGGTTCCTGGCCTTTTGCTGGCCTTTTGCTCACATGTTCTTTCCTGCGTT
ATCCCCTGATTCTGTGGATAACCGTATTACCGCCTTTGAGTGAGCTGATACCGCTCGCCGCAGCCGAACG
ACCGAGCGCAGCGAGTCAGTGAGCGAGGAAGCGGAAGAGCGCCCAATACGCAAACCGCCTCTCCCCGCGC
GTTGGCCGATTCATTAATGC
Features (pLannotate 1.2.2; 21 found; start..end, strand, type, name):
      3..136     -  repeat_region  AAV2 ITR: inverted terminal repeat of adeno-associated virus serotype 2 inverted
    188..231     -  rep_origin     SV40 ori (fragment): SV40 origin of replication
    313..692     +  enhancer       CMV enhancer: human cytomegalovirus immediate early enhancer
    693..896     +  promoter       CMV promoter: human cytomegalovirus (CMV) immediate early promoter
   1010..1485    +  intron         β-globin intron: internally truncated intron from human β-globin
   1489..1572    +  CDS            HBB (fragment): HBB_COLGU - Experimental evidence at transcript level: Swiss-Prot protein existence level 2. Involved in oxygen transport from the lung to the various peripheral tissues. From Colobus guereza (Mantled guereza) (Eastern black-and-white colobus monkey).
   1595..3985    +  CDS            Ppargc1a: PRGC1_MOUSE - Also known as Pgc1, Pgc1a, Ppargc1. Experimental evidence at protein level: Swiss-Prot protein existence level 1. Transcriptional coactivator for steroid receptors and nuclear receptors. Greatly increases the transcriptional activity of PPARG and thyroid hormone receptor on the uncoupling protein promoter. Can regulate key mitochondrial genes that contribute to the program of adaptive thermogenesis. Plays an essential role in metabolic reprogramming in response to dietary availability through coordination of the expression of a wide array of genes involved in glucose and fatty ac
   3985..4003    +  CDS            capTEV™ (fragment): composite tag for in vivo biotinylation, TEV protease cleavage, and 6xHis tagging
   4026..4100    +  CDS            HBB (fragment): HBB_PONPY - Experimental evidence at transcript level: Swiss-Prot protein existence level 2. Involved in oxygen transport from the lung to the various peripheral tissues. From Pongo pygmaeus (Bornean orangutan).
   4104..4498    +  polyA_signal   β-globin poly(A): human β-globin polyadenylation signal
   4853..4980    +  repeat_region  AAV2 ITR (fragment): inverted terminal repeat of adeno-associated virus serotype 2 inverted
   4978..5050    +  CDS            lacZα (fragment): LacZα fragment of β-galactosidase; lacZ fragment
   5059..5412    +  CDS            M13 gene IV (fragment) (sequence partly withheld): pIV; IV; phage assembly
   5400..5855    +  rep_origin     f1 ori (sequence partly withheld): f1 bacteriophage origin of replication; arrow indicates direction of (+) strand synthesis
   5918..6321    +  CDS            M13 gene II (fragment) (sequence partly withheld): pII; II; replication
   6328..6427    -  misc_feature   bom (fragment): basis of mobility region from pBR322
   6529..6564    -  CDS            rop (fragment): Rop protein, which maintains plasmids at low copy number; rop
   6659..6763    +  promoter       AmpR promoter: bla
   6764..7624    +  CDS            AmpR: β-lactamase; bla; confers resistance to ampicillin, carbenicillin, and related antibiotics
   7795..8383    +  rep_origin     ori: high-copy-number ColE1/pMB1/pBR322/pUC origin of replication
   8566..8617    +  CDS            lacI (fragment): lac repressor; lacI; The lac repressor binds to the lac operator to inhibit transcription in E. coli. This inhibition can be relieved by adding lactose or isopropyl-β-D-thiogalactopyranoside (IPTG).
