[The description below was written by a language model from this plasmid's Addgene catalogue record, the feature table of its GenBank file and pLannotate feature annotations shown in this document.]
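Description:
AAV-CMV-Flag-PGC1a-6His is an 8.6 kb adeno-associated virus transfer plasmid built on an AAV-GFP backbone, in which an expression cassette for mouse PGC1a (Ppargc1a, the PPAR-gamma coactivator 1 alpha) sits between two AAV2 inverted terminal repeats. The ITRs are the cis elements needed for replication and packaging of the intervening DNA into recombinant AAV particles when helper and capsid functions are supplied in trans. In bacteria the plasmid is selected with ampicillin through a β-lactamase gene and replicates from a ColE1/pMB1-type origin. The catalogue lists it as low copy and names a recombination-deficient growth strain, a common choice for keeping ITRs intact. The backbone also carries an f1 origin and fragments of M13, lacZα, lacI, rop and bom sequences, which appear to be remnants of earlier cloning vectors.

Expression is driven by the human CMV immediate-early enhancer and promoter, followed by a truncated human β-globin intron that promotes splicing and efficient mRNA export, with short flanking β-globin exon fragments. The roughly 2.4 kb insert, cloned between BamHI and XhoI sites, encodes PGC1a with an N-terminal Flag tag and a C-terminal 6xHis tag for detection or purification, and the transcript ends at a β-globin polyadenylation signal. The automated annotation does not mark the Flag tag separately, and it labels the His tag as part of a composite tag. The accompanying GenBank record covers only a 739 bp stretch and annotates just the 6xHis tag. The depositor notes a Q339K change relative to the canonical sequence, not reported to affect function. The vector is intended for AAV-mediated overexpression of this transcriptional coactivator, and the associated publication concerns neuronal survival in neurodegeneration and acute nerve damage.
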