Addgene plasmid #67637: AAV-CMV-Flag-PGC1a-6His
Purpose: AAV vector expressing PGC1a gene
Depositing lab: Connie Cepko. Depositing organization: Harvard Medical School. Publication: NRF2 promotes neuronal survival in neurodegeneration and acute nerve damage. Xiong W, MacColl Garfinkel AE, Li Y, Benowitz LI, Cepko CL. J Clin Invest. 2015 Apr;125(4):1433-45. doi: 10.1172/JCI79735. Epub 2015 Mar 23. PubMed 25798616.
Backbone
  Vector backbone: AAV-GFP
  Backbone manufacturer: Jeng-Shin Lee, Harvard University
  Total vector size (bp): 8617
  Vector type: AAV
Growth in bacteria
  Bacterial resistance: Ampicillin, 100 μg/mL
  Growth temperature: 37°C
  Growth strain: NEB Stable
  Copy number: Low Copy
Gene/Insert
  Gene/Insert name: PGC1a (alt name: Ppargc1a, peroxisome proliferative activated receptor, gamma, coactivator 1 alpha)
  Species: M. musculus (mouse)
  Insert size (bp): 2448
  Entrez Gene: Ppargc1a (a.k.a. A830037N07Rik, Gm11133, PGC-1, PPARGC-1-alpha, Pgc-1alpha, Pgc1, Pgco1, Ppargc1)
  Promoter: CMV
  Tag / fusion protein: Flag tag (N terminal on insert); 6XHis (C terminal on insert)
  Cloning method: Restriction Enzyme; 5′ cloning site BamH1 (not destroyed); 3′ cloning site Xho1 (not destroyed)
  Sequencing primers: 5′ tattggctcatgtccaacat; 3′ ataagacaacagagacaact
Terms and licenses: Academic/Nonprofit Terms; Industry Terms: Not Available to Industry
Depositor comments: Flag-PGC1a-6His sequence was obtained from Bruce Spiegelman Lab. Note that there is a Q339K mutation relative to the canonical GenBank sequence. This mutation has not been reported to affect function.
How to cite: AAV-CMV-Flag-PGC1a-6His was a gift from Connie Cepko (Addgene plasmid # 67637 ; http://n2t.net/addgene:67637 ; RRID:Addgene_67637)
