LOCUS       Exported 739 bp ds-DNA linear SYN 22-MAY-2021
DEFINITION  AAV vector expressing PGC1a gene.
ACCESSION   .
VERSION     .
KEYWORDS    AAV-CMV-Flag-PGC1a-6His
SOURCE      synthetic DNA construct
  ORGANISM  synthetic DNA construct
REFERENCE   1 (bases 1 to 739)
  AUTHORS   Xiong W, MacColl Garfinkel AE, Li Y, Benowitz LI, Cepko CL
  TITLE     NRF2 promotes neuronal survival in neurodegeneration and acute nerve
            damage.
  JOURNAL   J Clin Invest. 2015 Apr;125(4):1433-45. doi: 10.1172/JCI79735. Epub
            2015 Mar 23.
  PUBMED    25798616
REFERENCE   2 (bases 1 to 739)
  AUTHORS   .
  TITLE     Direct Submission
  JOURNAL   Exported May 22, 2021 from SnapGene Server 1.1.58
            http://www.snapgene.com
FEATURES             Location/Qualifiers
     source          1..739
                     /organism="synthetic DNA construct"
                     /mol_type="other DNA"
     CDS             complement(150..167)
                     /codon_start=1
                     /product="6xHis affinity tag"
                     /label=6xHis
                     /translation="HHHHHH"
ORIGIN
        1 tagggaacaa aggaaccttt aatagaaatt ggacagcaag aaagcgagct tagtgatact
       61 tgtgggccag ggcattagcc acaccagcca ccactttctg ataggcagcc tgcactggtg
      121 gggtgaatta gatctgggcc ctcgagttaa tgatgatgat gatgatgcct gcgcaagctt
      181 ctctgagctt ccttcagtaa actatcaaaa tccagagagt catacttgct cttggtggaa
      241 gcagggtcaa aatcgtctga gttggtatct aggtctgcat agttagactt gaaaaattgc
      301 ttccgtccac aaaagtacag ctcgaagtca gtttcgttcg acctgcgtaa agtatatcca
      361 ttctcaagag cagcgaaagc gtcacaggtg taacggtagg tgatgaaacc atagctgtct
      421 ccatcatccc gcagatttac ggtgcattcc tcaatttcac caaaaacttc aaagcggtct
      481 ctcaattctg tccgcgttgt gtcaggtctg attttaccaa cgtaaatcac acggcgctct
      541 tcaattgctt tctgcttctg cctctctctc tgtttggccc tttcagactc ccgcttctcg
      601 tgctctttgc ggtattcatc cctcttgagc ctttcgtgct cataggcttc atagctgtcg
      661 tacctgggcc tacggctgta gggtgacctt gaacgtgatc tcacatacaa gggagaattg
      721 cggtgtgtgc ggtgtctgt
//
