>Addgene plasmid #67637 | AAV-CMV-Flag-PGC1a-6His | addgene partial sequence | sequence record 121582 | pCAX-F 5'-CAGCTCCTGGGCAACGTGC-3'
CTTTGGCAAAGAATTCCGCGGGCCCGGGATCCACCATGGACTACAAAGACGATGACGACAAGGCGGCCGC
GATGGCTTGGGACATGTGCAGCCAAGACTCTGTATGGAGTGACATAGAGTGTGCTGCTCTGGTTGGTGAG
GACCAGCCTCTTTGCCCAGATCTTCCTGAACTTGACCTTTCTGAACTTGATGTGAATGACTTGGATACAG
ACAGCTTTCTGGGTGGATTGAAGTGGTGTAGCGACCAATCGGAAATCATATCCAACCAGTACAACAATGA
GCCTGCGAACATATTTGAGAAGATAGATGAAGAGAATGAGGCAAACTTGCTAGCGGTCCTCACAGAGACA
CTGGACAGTCTCCCCGTGGATGAAGACGGATTGCCCTCATTTGATGCACTGACAGATGGAGCCGTGACCA
CTGACAACGAGGCCAGTCCTTCCTCCATGCCTGACGGCACCCCTCCCCCTCAGGAGGCAGAAGAGCCGTC
TCTACTTAAGAAGCTCTTACTGGCACCAGCCAACACTCAGCTCAGCTACAATGAATGCAGCGGTCTTAGC
ACTCAGAACCATGCAGCAAACCACACCCACAGGATCAGAACAAACCCTGCCATTGTTAAGACCGAGAATT
CATGGAGCAATAAAGCGAAGAGCATTTGTCAACAGCAAAAGCCACAAAGACGTCCCTGCTCAGAGCTTCT
CAAGTATCTGACCACAAACGATGACCCTCCTCACACCAAACCCACAGAAAACAGGAACAGCAGCAGAGAC
AAATGTGCTTCCAAAAAGAAGTCCCATACACAACCGCAGTCGCAACATGCTCAAGCCAAACCAACAACTT
TATCTCTTCCTCTGACCCCAGAGTCACCAAATGACCCCAAGGGTTCCCCATTTGAAAACAAGACTATTGA
GCGAACCTTAAGTGTGGAACTCTCTGGAACTGCAGGCCTAACTCCTCCCACAACTCCTCCTCATAAAGCC
AACCAAGATAACCCTTTCAAGGCTTCGCCAAAGCTGAAGCCCTCTTGCAAGACCGTGGTGCCACCGCCAA
CCAAGAGGGCCCGGTACAGTGAGTGTTCTGGTACCAAAGGCAGCCACTCCACCAAGAAAGGGCCCGA
